Addgene plasmid #184728: pX459-canis_PTGS1-4
Purpose: COX1-KO in MDCK
Depositing lab: Michiyuki Matsuda. Depositing organization: Kyoto University, Graduate School of Biostudies. Publication: Calcium transients trigger switch-like discharge of prostaglandin E(2) in an extracellular signal-regulated kinase-dependent manner. Watabe T, Yamahira S, Takakura K, Thumkeo D, Narumiya S, Matsuda M, Terai K. eLife. 2024 Jan 26;12:RP86727. doi: 10.7554/eLife.86727. PubMed 38276879.
Backbone
  Vector backbone: pX459
  Backbone size w/o insert (bp): 9000
  Total vector size (bp): 9000
  Vector type: CRISPR
  Selectable markers: Puromycin
Growth in bacteria
  Bacterial resistance: Ampicillin, 100 μg/mL
  Growth temperature: 37°C
  Growth strain: DH5alpha
  Copy number: Unknown
Gene/Insert
  Gene/Insert name: A gRNA targeting the dog COX1 gene.
  Species: Synthetic
Terms and licenses: Academic/Nonprofit Terms; Industry Terms: Not Available to Industry
How to cite: pX459-canis_PTGS1-4 was a gift from Michiyuki Matsuda (Addgene plasmid # 184728 ; http://n2t.net/addgene:184728 ; RRID:Addgene_184728)
