[The description below was written by a language model from this plasmid's Addgene catalogue record and pLannotate feature annotations shown in this document.]
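Description:
pX459-canis_PTGS1-4 is an all-in-one CRISPR/Cas9 plasmid built on the pX459 backbone for knocking out the dog COX1 gene (PTGS1) in MDCK canine kidney epithelial cells. It is delivered by transient transfection into mammalian cells. In bacteria it is propagated through a high-copy ColE1/pUC-type origin with ampicillin selection (AmpR under its own promoter). An f1 phage origin is also present. The catalogue lists the plasmid at about 9 kb, which agrees with the 9,149 nt sequence record.

Two expression units carry out the editing. A human U6 RNA polymerase III promoter drives a single guide RNA consisting of a synthetic spacer targeting canine PTGS1, which sits in the short unannotated gap after the promoter, fused to the Streptococcus pyogenes gRNA scaffold. A second partial scaffold fragment is annotated immediately downstream. The spacer's target site within the gene is not stated in the record. Downstream, a hybrid CBh-type promoter (CMV enhancer, chicken β-actin promoter and a hybrid intron) drives S. pyogenes Cas9. The annotation splits Cas9 into contiguous N- and C-terminal portions, but together they form one continuous coding region, followed by a nucleoplasmin nuclear localization signal. The puromycin N-acetyltransferase gene follows in the same transcription unit and is terminated by a bGH polyadenylation signal. The linker between Cas9 and PuroR is not annotated, although pX459 conventionally uses a 2A peptide there. Puromycin therefore enriches for transfected cells that express Cas9.

A single AAV2 ITR and small bom and rop fragments are backbone remnants with no functional role here. The "-4" suffix suggests this is one of several guides designed against the same gene, though the record does not say so.
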