Features (pLannotate 1.2.2; 19 found; start..end, strand, type, name):
     16..256     +  promoter       U6 promoter: RNA polymerase III promoter for human U6 snRNA
    286..361     +  misc_RNA       gRNA scaffold: guide RNA scaffold for the Streptococcus pyogenes CRISPR/Cas9 system
    368..411     +  misc_RNA       gRNA scaffold (fragment): guide RNA scaffold for the Streptococcus pyogenes CRISPR/Cas9 system
    458..743     +  enhancer       CMV enhancer: human cytomegalovirus immediate early enhancer; contains an 18-bp deletion relative to the standard CMV enhancer
    745..994     +  promoter       chicken β-actin promoter: contains a 21-bp deletion relative to the standard chicken β-actin promoter
    995..1222    +  intron         hybrid intron: hybrid between chicken β-actin (CBA) and minute virus of mice (MMV) introns (Gray et al., 2011)
   1360..2961    +  CDS            Cas9(N): N-terminal portion of Streptococcus pyogenes Cas9 (Zetsche et al., 2015)
   2962..5460    +  CDS            Cas9(C): C-terminal portion of Streptococcus pyogenes Cas9 (Zetsche et al., 2015)
   5461..5508    +  CDS            nucleoplasmin NLS: bipartite nuclear localization signal from nucleoplasmin
   5578..6177    +  CDS            PuroR (fragment): puromycin N-acetyltransferase; pac from Streptomyces; confers resistance to puromycin
   6211..6322    +  polyA_signal   bGH poly(A) signal: bovine growth hormone polyadenylation signal
   6427..6567    +  repeat_region  AAV2 ITR: inverted terminal repeat of adeno-associated virus serotype 2 inverted
   6572..6623    -  misc_feature   bom (fragment): basis of mobility region from pBR322
   6642..7097    +  rep_origin     f1 ori (sequence partly withheld): f1 bacteriophage origin of replication; arrow indicates direction of (+) strand synthesis
   7098..7147    -  misc_feature   bom (fragment): basis of mobility region from pBR322
   7249..7284    -  CDS            rop (fragment): Rop protein, which maintains plasmids at low copy number; rop
   7379..7483    +  promoter       AmpR promoter: bla
   7484..8344    +  CDS            AmpR: β-lactamase; bla; confers resistance to ampicillin, carbenicillin, and related antibiotics
   8515..9103    +  rep_origin     ori: high-copy-number ColE1/pMB1/pBR322/pUC origin of replication
>Addgene plasmid #184728 | pX459-canis_PTGS1-4 | addgene full sequence | sequence record 362307 | Addgene Partial NGS Result
CTTTTGCTCACATGTGAGGGCCTATTTCCCATGATTCCTTCATATTTGCATATACGATACAAGGCTGTTA
GAGAGATAATTGGAATTAATTTGACTGTAAACACAAAGATATTAGTACAAAATACGTGACGTAGAAAGTA
ATAATTTCTTGGGTAGTTTGCAGTTTTAAAATTATGTTTTAAAATGGACTATCATATGCTTACCGTAACT
TGAAAGTATTTCGATTTCTTGGCTTTATATATCTTGTGGAAAGGACGAAACACCGTGGGGCCAGAATAGC
CCGTGGTTTTAGAGCTAGAAATAGCAAGTTAAAATAAGGCTAGTCCGTTATCAACTTGAAAAAGTGGCAC
CGAGTCGGTGCTTTTTTGTTTTAGAGCTAGAAATAGCAAGTTAAAATAAGGCTAGTCCGTTTTTAGCGCG
TGCGCCAATTCTGCAGACAAATGGCTCTAGAGGTACCCGTTACATAACTTACGGTAAATGGCCCGCCTGG
CTGACCGCCCAACGACCCCCGCCCATTGACGTCAATAGTAACGCCAATAGGGACTTTCCATTGACGTCAA
TGGGTGGAGTATTTACGGTAAACTGCCCACTTGGCAGTACATCAAGTGTATCATATGCCAAGTACGCCCC
CTATTGACGTCAATGACGGTAAATGGCCCGCCTGGCATTGTGCCCAGTACATGACCTTATGGGACTTTCC
TACTTGGCAGTACATCTACGTATTAGTCATCGCTATTACCATGGTCGAGGTGAGCCCCACGTTCTGCTTC
ACTCTCCCCATCTCCCCCCCCTCCCCACCCCCAATTTTGTATTTATTTATTTTTTAATTATTTTGTGCAG
CGATGGGGGCGGGGGGGGGGGGGGCGAGGGGCGGGGCGGGGCGAGGCGGAGAGGTGCGGCGGCAGCCAAT
CAGAGCGGCGCGCTCCGAAAGTTTCCTTTTATGGCGAGGCGGCGGCGGCGGCGGCCCTATAAAAAGCGAA
GCGCGCGGCGGGCGGGAGTCGCTGCGCGCTGCCTTCGCCCCGTGCCCCGCTCCGCCGCCGCCTCGCGCCG
CCCGCCCCGGCTCTGACTGACCGCGTTACTCCCACAGGTGAGCGGGCGGGACGGCCCTTCTCCTCCGGGC
TGTAATTAGCTGAGCAAGAGGTAAGGGTTTAAGGGATGGTTGGTTGGTGGGGTATTAATGTTTAATTACC
TGGAGCACCTGCCTGAAATCACTTTTTTTCAGGTTGGACCGGTGCCACCATGGACTATAAGGACCACGAC
GGAGACTACAAGGATCATGATATTGATTACAAAGACGATGACGATAAGATGGCCCCAAAGAAGAAGCGGA
AGGTCGGTATCCACGGAGTCCCAGCAGCCGACAAGAAGTACAGCATCGGCCTGGACATCGGCACCAACTC
TGTGGGCTGGGCCGTGATCACCGACGAGTACAAGGTGCCCAGCAAGAAATTCAAGGTGCTGGGCAACACC
GACCGGCACAGCATCAAGAAGAACCTGATCGGAGCCCTGCTGTTCGACAGCGGCGAAACAGCCGAGGCCA
CCCGGCTGAAGAGAACCGCCAGAAGAAGATACACCAGACGGAAGAACCGGATCTGCTATCTGCAAGAGAT
CTTCAGCAACGAGATGGCCAAGGTGGACGACAGCTTCTTCCACAGACTGGAAGAGTCCTTCCTGGTGGAA
GAGGATAAGAAGCACGAGCGGCACCCCATCTTCGGCAACATCGTGGACGAGGTGGCCTACCACGAGAAGT
ACCCCACCATCTACCACCTGAGAAAGAAACTGGTGGACAGCACCGACAAGGCCGACCTGCGGCTGATCTA
TCTGGCCCTGGCCCACATGATCAAGTTCCGGGGCCACTTCCTGATCGAGGGCGACCTGAACCCCGACAAC
AGCGACGTGGACAAGCTGTTCATCCAGCTGGTGCAGACCTACAACCAGCTGTTCGAGGAAAACCCCATCA
ACGCCAGCGGCGTGGACGCCAAGGCCATCCTGTCTGCCAGACTGAGCAAGAGCAGACGGCTGGAAAATCT
GATCGCCCAGCTGCCCGGCGAGAAGAAGAATGGCCTGTTCGGAAACCTGATTGCCCTGAGCCTGGGCCTG
ACCCCCAACTTCAAGAGCAACTTCGACCTGGCCGAGGATGCCAAACTGCAGCTGAGCAAGGACACCTACG
ACGACGACCTGGACAACCTGCTGGCCCAGATCGGCGACCAGTACGCCGACCTGTTTCTGGCCGCCAAGAA
CCTGTCCGACGCCATCCTGCTGAGCGACATCCTGAGAGTGAACACCGAGATCACCAAGGCCCCCCTGAGC
GCCTCTATGATCAAGAGATACGACGAGCACCACCAGGACCTGACCCTGCTGAAAGCTCTCGTGCGGCAGC
AGCTGCCTGAGAAGTACAAAGAGATTTTCTTCGACCAGAGCAAGAACGGCTACGCCGGCTACATTGACGG
CGGAGCCAGCCAGGAAGAGTTCTACAAGTTCATCAAGCCCATCCTGGAAAAGATGGACGGCACCGAGGAA
CTGCTCGTGAAGCTGAACAGAGAGGACCTGCTGCGGAAGCAGCGGACCTTCGACAACGGCAGCATCCCCC
ACCAGATCCACCTGGGAGAGCTGCACGCCATTCTGCGGCGGCAGGAAGATTTTTACCCATTCCTGAAGGA
CAACCGGGAAAAGATCGAGAAGATCCTGACCTTCCGCATCCCCTACTACGTGGGCCCTCTGGCCAGGGGA
AACAGCAGATTCGCCTGGATGACCAGAAAGAGCGAGGAAACCATCACCCCCTGGAACTTCGAGGAAGTGG
TGGACAAGGGCGCTTCCGCCCAGAGCTTCATCGAGCGGATGACCAACTTCGATAAGAACCTGCCCAACGA
GAAGGTGCTGCCCAAGCACAGCCTGCTGTACGAGTACTTCACCGTGTATAACGAGCTGACCAAAGTGAAA
TACGTGACCGAGGGAATGAGAAAGCCCGCCTTCCTGAGCGGCGAGCAGAAAAAGGCCATCGTGGACCTGC
TGTTCAAGACCAACCGGAAAGTGACCGTGAAGCAGCTGAAAGAGGACTACTTCAAGAAAATCGAGTGCTT
CGACTCCGTGGAAATCTCCGGCGTGGAAGATCGGTTCAACGCCTCCCTGGGCACATACCACGATCTGCTG
AAAATTATCAAGGACAAGGACTTCCTGGACAATGAGGAAAACGAGGACATTCTGGAAGATATCGTGCTGA
CCCTGACACTGTTTGAGGACAGAGAGATGATCGAGGAACGGCTGAAAACCTATGCCCACCTGTTCGACGA
CAAAGTGATGAAGCAGCTGAAGCGGCGGAGATACACCGGCTGGGGCAGGCTGAGCCGGAAGCTGATCAAC
GGCATCCGGGACAAGCAGTCCGGCAAGACAATCCTGGATTTCCTGAAGTCCGACGGCTTCGCCAACAGAA
ACTTCATGCAGCTGATCCACGACGACAGCCTGACCTTTAAAGAGGACATCCAGAAAGCCCAGGTGTCCGG
CCAGGGCGATAGCCTGCACGAGCACATTGCCAATCTGGCCGGCAGCCCCGCCATTAAGAAGGGCATCCTG
CAGACAGTGAAGGTGGTGGACGAGCTCGTGAAAGTGATGGGCCGGCACAAGCCCGAGAACATCGTGATCG
AAATGGCCAGAGAGAACCAGACCACCCAGAAGGGACAGAAGAACAGCCGCGAGAGAATGAAGCGGATCGA
AGAGGGCATCAAAGAGCTGGGCAGCCAGATCCTGAAAGAACACCCCGTGGAAAACACCCAGCTGCAGAAC
GAGAAGCTGTACCTGTACTACCTGCAGAATGGGCGGGATATGTACGTGGACCAGGAACTGGACATCAACC
GGCTGTCCGACTACGATGTGGACCATATCGTGCCTCAGAGCTTTCTGAAGGACGACTCCATCGACAACAA
GGTGCTGACCAGAAGCGACAAGAACCGGGGCAAGAGCGACAACGTGCCCTCCGAAGAGGTCGTGAAGAAG
ATGAAGAACTACTGGCGGCAGCTGCTGAACGCCAAGCTGATTACCCAGAGAAAGTTCGACAATCTGACCA
AGGCCGAGAGAGGCGGCCTGAGCGAACTGGATAAGGCCGGCTTCATCAAGAGACAGCTGGTGGAAACCCG
GCAGATCACAAAGCACGTGGCACAGATCCTGGACTCCCGGATGAACACTAAGTACGACGAGAATGACAAG
CTGATCCGGGAAGTGAAAGTGATCACCCTGAAGTCCAAGCTGGTGTCCGATTTCCGGAAGGATTTCCAGT
TTTACAAAGTGCGCGAGATCAACAACTACCACCACGCCCACGACGCCTACCTGAACGCCGTCGTGGGAAC
CGCCCTGATCAAAAAGTACCCTAAGCTGGAAAGCGAGTTCGTGTACGGCGACTACAAGGTGTACGACGTG
CGGAAGATGATCGCCAAGAGCGAGCAGGAAATCGGCAAGGCTACCGCCAAGTACTTCTTCTACAGCAACA
TCATGAACTTTTTCAAGACCGAGATTACCCTGGCCAACGGCGAGATCCGGAAGCGGCCTCTGATCGAGAC
AAACGGCGAAACCGGGGAGATCGTGTGGGATAAGGGCCGGGATTTTGCCACCGTGCGGAAAGTGCTGAGC
ATGCCCCAAGTGAATATCGTGAAAAAGACCGAGGTGCAGACAGGCGGCTTCAGCAAAGAGTCTATCCTGC
CCAAGAGGAACAGCGATAAGCTGATCGCCAGAAAGAAGGACTGGGACCCTAAGAAGTACGGCGGCTTCGA
CAGCCCCACCGTGGCCTATTCTGTGCTGGTGGTGGCCAAAGTGGAAAAGGGCAAGTCCAAGAAACTGAAG
AGTGTGAAAGAGCTGCTGGGGATCACCATCATGGAAAGAAGCAGCTTCGAGAAGAATCCCATCGACTTTC
TGGAAGCCAAGGGCTACAAAGAAGTGAAAAAGGACCTGATCATCAAGCTGCCTAAGTACTCCCTGTTCGA
GCTGGAAAACGGCCGGAAGAGAATGCTGGCCTCTGCCGGCGAACTGCAGAAGGGAAACGAACTGGCCCTG
CCCTCCAAATATGTGAACTTCCTGTACCTGGCCAGCCACTATGAGAAGCTGAAGGGCTCCCCCGAGGATA
ATGAGCAGAAACAGCTGTTTGTGGAACAGCACAAGCACTACCTGGACGAGATCATCGAGCAGATCAGCGA
GTTCTCCAAGAGAGTGATCCTGGCCGACGCTAATCTGGACAAAGTGCTGTCCGCCTACAACAAGCACCGG
GATAAGCCCATCAGAGAGCAGGCCGAGAATATCATCCACCTGTTTACCCTGACCAATCTGGGAGCCCCTG
CCGCCTTCAAGTACTTTGACACCACCATCGACCGGAAGAGGTACACCAGCACCAAAGAGGTGCTGGACGC
CACCCTGATCCACCAGAGCATCACCGGCCTGTACGAGACACGGATCGACCTGTCTCAGCTGGGAGGCGAC
AAAAGGCCGGCGGCCACGAAAAAGGCCGGCCAGGCAAAAAAGAAAAAGGAATTCGGCAGTGGAGAGGGCA
GAGGAAGTCTGCTAACATGCGGTGACGTCGAGGAGAATCCTGGCCCAATGACCGAGTACAAGCCCACGGT
GCGCCTCGCCACCCGCGACGACGTCCCCAGGGCCGTACGCACCCTCGCCGCCGCGTTCGCCGACTACCCC
GCCACGCGCCACACCGTCGATCCGGACCGCCACATCGAGCGGGTCACCGAGCTGCAAGAACTCTTCCTCA
CGCGCGTCGGGCTCGACATCGGCAAGGTGTGGGTCGCGGACGACGGCGCCGCGGTGGCGGTCTGGACCAC
GCCGGAGAGCGTCGAAGCGGGGGCGGTGTTCGCCGAGATCGGCCCGCGCATGGCCGAGTTGAGCGGTTCC
CGGCTGGCCGCGCAGCAACAGATGGAAGGCCTCCTGGCGCCGCACCGGCCCAAGGAGCCCGCGTGGTTCC
TGGCCACCGTCGGCGTCTCGCCCGACCACCAGGGCAAGGGTCTGGGCAGCGCCGTCGTGCTCCCCGGAGT
GGAGGCGGCCGAGCGCGCCGGGGTGCCCGCCTTCCTGGAGACCTCCGCGCCCCACAACCTCCCCTTCTAC
GAGCGGCTCGGCTTCACCGTCACCGCCGACGTCGAGGTGCCCGAAGGACCGCGCACCTGGTGCATGACCC
GCAAGCCCGGTGCCTGAGAATTCTAACTAGAGCTCGCTGATCAGCCTCGACTGTGCCTTCTAGTTGCCAG
CCATCTGTTGTTTGCCCCTCCCCCGTGCCTTCCTTGACCCTGGAAGGTGCCACTCCCACTGTCCTTTCCT
AATAAAATGAGGAAATTGCATCGCATTGTCTGAGTAGGTGTCATTCTATTCTGGGGGGTGGGGTGGGGCA
GGACAGCAAGGGGGAGGATTGGGAAGAGAATAGCAGGCATGCTGGGGAGCGGCCGCAGGAACCCCTAGTG
ATGGAGTTGGCCACTCCCTCTCTGCGCGCTCGCTCGCTCACTGAGGCCGGGCGACCAAAGGTCGCCCGAC
GCCCGGGCTTTGCCCGGGCGGCCTCAGTGAGCGAGCGAGCGCGCAGCTGCCTGCAGGGGCGCCTGATGCG
GTATTTTCTCCTTACGCATCTGTGCGGTATTTCACACCGCATA
[95 nt withheld, positions 6624-6718]
T
[46 nt withheld, positions 6720-6765]
C
[141 nt withheld, positions 6767-6907]
CCTTTGACGTTGGAGTCCACGTTCTTT
[37 nt withheld, positions 6935-6971]
ACTCTATCTCGGGCTATTCTTTTGATTTATAAGGGATTTTGCCGATTTCGGTCTATTGGTTAAAAAATGA
GCTGATTTAACAAAAATTTAACGCGAATTTTAACAAAATATTAACGTTTACAATTTTATGGTGCACTCTC
AGTACAATCTGCTCTGATGCCGCATAGTTAAGCCAGCCCCGACACCCGCCAACACCCGCTGACGCGCCCT
GACGGGCTTGTCTGCTCCCGGCATCCGCTTACAGACAAGCTGTGACCGTCTCCGGGAGCTGCATGTGTCA
GAGGTTTTCACCGTCATCACCGAAACGCGCGAGACGAAAGGGCCTCGTGATACGCCTATTTTTATAGGTT
AATGTCATGATAATAATGGTTTCTTAGACGTCAGGTGGCACTTTTCGGGGAAATGTGCGCGGAACCCCTA
TTTGTTTATTTTTCTAAATACATTCAAATATGTATCCGCTCATGAGACAATAACCCTGATAAATGCTTCA
ATAATATTGAAAAAGGAAGAGTATGAGTATTCAACATTTCCGTGTCGCCCTTATTCCCTTTTTTGCGGCA
TTTTGCCTTCCTGTTTTTGCTCACCCAGAAACGCTGGTGAAAGTAAAAGATGCTGAAGATCAGTTGGGTG
CACGAGTGGGTTACATCGAACTGGATCTCAACAGCGGTAAGATCCTTGAGAGTTTTCGCCCCGAAGAACG
TTTTCCAATGATGAGCACTTTTAAAGTTCTGCTATGTGGCGCGGTATTATCCCGTATTGACGCCGGGCAA
GAGCAACTCGGTCGCCGCATACACTATTCTCAGAATGACTTGGTTGAGTACTCACCAGTCACAGAAAAGC
ATCTTACGGATGGCATGACAGTAAGAGAATTATGCAGTGCTGCCATAACCATGAGTGATAACACTGCGGC
CAACTTACTTCTGACAACGATCGGAGGACCGAAGGAGCTAACCGCTTTTTTGCACAACATGGGGGATCAT
GTAACTCGCCTTGATCGTTGGGAACCGGAGCTGAATGAAGCCATACCAAACGACGAGCGTGACACCACGA
TGCCTGTAGCAATGGCAACAACGTTGCGCAAACTATTAACTGGCGAACTACTTACTCTAGCTTCCCGGCA
ACAATTAATAGACTGGATGGAGGCGGATAAAGTTGCAGGACCACTTCTGCGCTCGGCCCTTCCGGCTGGC
TGGTTTATTGCTGATAAATCTGGAGCCGGTGAGCGTGGAAGCCGCGGTATCATTGCAGCACTGGGGCCAG
ATGGTAAGCCCTCCCGTATCGTAGTTATCTACACGACGGGGAGTCAGGCAACTATGGATGAACGAAATAG
ACAGATCGCTGAGATAGGTGCCTCACTGATTAAGCATTGGTAACTGTCAGACCAAGTTTACTCATATATA
CTTTAGATTGATTTAAAACTTCATTTTTAATTTAAAAGGATCTAGGTGAAGATCCTTTTTGATAATCTCA
TGACCAAAATCCCTTAACGTGAGTTTTCGTTCCACTGAGCGTCAGACCCCGTAGAAAAGATCAAAGGATC
TTCTTGAGATCCTTTTTTTCTGCGCGTAATCTGCTGCTTGCAAACAAAAAAACCACCGCTACCAGCGGTG
GTTTGTTTGCCGGATCAAGAGCTACCAACTCTTTTTCCGAAGGTAACTGGCTTCAGCAGAGCGCAGATAC
CAAATACTGTTCTTCTAGTGTAGCCGTAGTTAGGCCACCACTTCAAGAACTCTGTAGCACCGCCTACATA
CCTCGCTCTGCTAATCCTGTTACCAGTGGCTGCTGCCAGTGGCGATAAGTCGTGTCTTACCGGGTTGGAC
TCAAGACGATAGTTACCGGATAAGGCGCAGCGGTCGGGCTGAACGGGGGGTTCGTGCACACAGCCCAGCT
TGGAGCGAACGACCTACACCGAACTGAGATACCTACAGCGTGAGCTATGAGAAAGCGCCACGCTTCCCGA
AGGGAGAAAGGCGGACAGGTATCCGGTAAGCGGCAGGGTCGGAACAGGAGAGCGCACGAGGGAGCTTCCA
GGGGGAAACGCCTGGTATCTTTATAGTCCTGTCGGGTTTCGCCACCTCTGACTTGAGCGTCGATTTTTGT
GATGCTCGTCAGGGGGGCGGAGCCTATGGAAAAACGCCAGCAACGCGGCCTTTTTACGGTTCCTGGCCTT
TTGCTGGC
